LOCUS       Exported 8323 bp ds-DNA circular SYN 13-MAY-2021
DEFINITION  3rd generation lentiviral gRNA plasmid targeting human PIM2.
ACCESSION   .
VERSION     .
KEYWORDS    PIM2 gRNA (BRDN0001147820)
SOURCE      synthetic DNA construct
  ORGANISM  synthetic DNA construct
REFERENCE   1 (bases 1 to 8323)
  AUTHORS   Doench JG, Fusi N, Sullender M, Hegde M, Vaimberg EW, Donovan KF,
            Smith I, Tothova Z, Wilen C, Orchard R, Virgin HW, Listgarten J,
            Root DE
  TITLE     Optimized sgRNA design to maximize activity and minimize off-target
            effects of CRISPR-Cas9.
  JOURNAL   Nat Biotechnol. 2016 Jan 18. doi: 10.1038/nbt.3437.
  PUBMED    26780180
REFERENCE   2 (bases 1 to 8323)
  AUTHORS   .
  TITLE     Direct Submission
  JOURNAL   Exported May 13, 2021 from SnapGene Server 1.1.58
            http://www.snapgene.com
FEATURES             Location/Qualifiers
     source          1..8323
                     /organism="synthetic DNA construct"
                     /mol_type="other DNA"
     promoter        87..1265
                     /label=EF-1-alpha promoter
                     /note="strong constitutive promoter for human elongation
                     factor EF-1-alpha"
     intron          318..1256
                     /label=EF-1-alpha intron A
                     /note="intron upstream of the start codon of human
                     EF-1-alpha"
     primer_bind     1213..1233
                     /label=EF1a-F
                     /note="Human elongation factor-1a promoter, forward primer"
     CDS             1278..1877
                     /codon_start=1
                     /gene="pac from Streptomyces alboniger"
                     /product="puromycin N-acetyltransferase"
                     /label=PuroR
                     /note="confers resistance to puromycin"
                     /translation="MTEYKPTVRLATRDDVPRAVRTLAAAFADYPATRHTVDPDRHIER
                     VTELQELFLTRVGLDIGKVWVADDGAAVAVWTTPESVEAGAVFAEIGPRMAELSGSRLA
                     AQQQMEGLLAPHRPKEPAWFLATVGVSPDHQGKGLGSAVVLPGVEAAERAGVPAFLETS
                     APRNLPFYERLGFTVTADVEVPEGPRTWCMTRKPGA"
     primer_bind     complement(1278..1297)
                     /label=Puro-R
                     /note="Puromycin resistance gene, reverse primer. Also
                     called puro-variant-R"
     primer_bind     1774..1794
                     /label=Puro-F
                     /note="Puromycin resistance gene, forward primer"
     misc_feature    1893..2481
                     /label=WPRE
                     /note="woodchuck hepatitis virus posttranscriptional
                     regulatory element"
     primer_bind     complement(1946..1966)
                     /label=WPRE-R
                     /note="WPRE, reverse primer"
     CDS             complement(2364..2375)
                     /codon_start=1
                     /product="Factor Xa recognition and cleavage site"
                     /label=Factor Xa site
                     /translation="IEGR"
     LTR             2553..2786
                     /label=3' LTR (Delta-U3)
                     /note="self-inactivating 3' long terminal repeat (LTR) from
                     HIV-1"
     polyA_signal    2864..2985
                     /label=SV40 poly(A) signal
                     /note="SV40 polyadenylation signal"
     primer_bind     complement(2901..2920)
                     /label=SV40pA-R
                     /note="SV40 polyA, reverse primer"
     primer_bind     2955..2974
                     /label=EBV-rev
                     /note="SV40 polyA terminator, reverse primer"
     rep_origin      3025..3160
                     /label=SV40 ori
                     /note="SV40 origin of replication"
     primer_bind     3087..3106
                     /label=SV40pro-F
                     /note="SV40 promoter/origin, forward primer"
     primer_bind     complement(3180..3199)
                     /label=T7
                     /note="T7 promoter, forward primer"
     promoter        complement(3181..3199)
                     /label=T7 promoter
                     /note="promoter for bacteriophage T7 RNA polymerase"
     primer_bind     complement(3209..3226)
                     /label=M13 Forward
                     /note="In lacZ gene. Also called M13-F20 or M13 (-21)
                     Forward"
     primer_bind     complement(3209..3225)
                     /label=M13 fwd
                     /note="common sequencing primer, one of multiple similar
                     variants"
     primer_bind     complement(3218..3240)
                     /label=M13/pUC Forward
                     /note="In lacZ gene"
     rep_origin      3367..3822
                     /direction=RIGHT
                     /label=f1 ori
                     /note="f1 bacteriophage origin of replication; arrow
                     indicates direction of (+) strand synthesis"
     primer_bind     complement(3454..3473)
                     /label=F1ori-R
                     /note="F1 origin, reverse primer"
     primer_bind     3664..3685
                     /label=F1ori-F
                     /note="F1 origin, forward primer"
     promoter        3848..3952
                     /gene="bla"
                     /label=AmpR promoter
     CDS             3953..4813
                     /codon_start=1
                     /gene="bla"
                     /product="beta-lactamase"
                     /label=AmpR
                     /note="confers resistance to ampicillin, carbenicillin, and
                     related antibiotics"
                     /translation="MSIQHFRVALIPFFAAFCLPVFAHPETLVKVKDAEDQLGARVGYI
                     ELDLNSGKILESFRPEERFPMMSTFKVLLCGAVLSRIDAGQEQLGRRIHYSQNDLVEYS
                     PVTEKHLTDGMTVRELCSAAITMSDNTAANLLLTTIGGPKELTAFLHNMGDHVTRLDRW
                     EPELNEAIPNDERDTTMPVAMATTLRKLLTGELLTLASRQQLIDWMEADKVAGPLLRSA
                     LPAGWFIADKSGAGERGSRGIIAALGPDGKPSRIVVIYTTGSQATMDERNRQIAEIGAS
                     LIKHW"
     primer_bind     complement(4171..4190)
                     /label=Amp-R
                     /note="Ampicillin resistance gene, reverse primer"
     rep_origin      4984..5572
                     /direction=RIGHT
                     /label=ori
                     /note="high-copy-number ColE1/pMB1/pBR322/pUC origin of
                     replication"
     primer_bind     5473..5492
                     /label=pBR322ori-F
                     /note="pBR322 origin, forward primer"
     primer_bind     5726..5743
                     /label=L4440
                     /note="L4440 vector, forward primer"
     protein_bind    5860..5881
                     /label=CAP binding site
                     /bound_moiety="E. coli catabolite activator protein"
                     /note="CAP binding activates transcription in the presence
                     of cAMP."
     promoter        5896..5926
                     /label=lac promoter
                     /note="promoter for the E. coli lac operon"
     protein_bind    5934..5950
                     /label=lac operator
                     /bound_moiety="lac repressor encoded by lacI"
                     /note="The lac repressor binds to the lac operator to
                     inhibit transcription in E. coli. This inhibition can be
                     relieved by adding lactose or
                     isopropyl-beta-D-thiogalactopyranoside (IPTG)."
     primer_bind     5939..5961
                     /label=M13/pUC Reverse
                     /note="In lacZ gene"
     primer_bind     5958..5974
                     /label=M13 rev
                     /note="common sequencing primer, one of multiple similar
                     variants"
     primer_bind     5958..5974
                     /label=M13 Reverse
                     /note="In lacZ gene. Also called M13-rev"
     primer_bind     5993..6013
                     /label=T3
                     /note="T3 promoter, forward primer"
     promoter        5995..6013
                     /label=T3 promoter
                     /note="promoter for bacteriophage T3 RNA polymerase"
     promoter        6041..6267
                     /label=RSV promoter
                     /note="Rous sarcoma virus enhancer/promoter"
     LTR             6268..6448
                     /label=5' LTR (truncated)
                     /note="truncated 5' long terminal repeat (LTR) from HIV-1"
     misc_feature    6495..6620
                     /label=HIV-1 Psi
                     /note="packaging signal of human immunodeficiency virus
                     type 1"
     misc_feature    7113..7346
                     /label=RRE
                     /note="The Rev response element (RRE) of HIV-1 allows for
                     Rev-dependent mRNA export from the nucleus to the
                     cytoplasm."
     CDS             7531..7575
                     /codon_start=1
                     /product="antigenic peptide corresponding to amino acids
                     655 to 669 of the HIV envelope protein gp41 (Lutje Hulsik
                     et al., 2013)"
                     /label=gp41 peptide
                     /note="recognized by the 2H10 single-chain llama nanobody"
                     /translation="KNEQELLELDKWASL"
     promoter        7753..7993
                     /label=U6 promoter
                     /note="RNA polymerase III promoter for human U6 snRNA"
     primer_bind     7753..7773
                     /label=hU6-F
                     /note="Human U6 promoter, forward primer"
     primer_bind     7924..7943
                     /label=LKO.1 5'
                     /note="Human U6 promoter, forward primer"
     misc_RNA        8023..8098
                     /label=gRNA scaffold
                     /note="guide RNA scaffold for the Streptococcus pyogenes
                     CRISPR/Cas9 system"
     misc_feature    8154..8271
                     /label=cPPT/CTS
                     /note="central polypurine tract and central termination
                     sequence of HIV-1"
ORIGIN
        1 cccgggtgca aagatggata aagttttaaa cagagaggaa tctttgcagc taatggacct
       61 tctaggtctt gaaaggagtg ggaattggct ccggtgcccg tcagtgggca gagcgcacat
      121 cgcccacagt ccccgagaag ttggggggag gggtcggcaa ttgatccggt gcctagagaa
      181 ggtggcgcgg ggtaaactgg gaaagtgatg tcgtgtactg gctccgcctt tttcccgagg
      241 gtgggggaga accgtatata agtgcagtag tcgccgtgaa cgttcttttt cgcaacgggt
      301 ttgccgccag aacacaggta agtgccgtgt gtggttcccg cgggcctggc ctctttacgg
      361 gttatggccc ttgcgtgcct tgaattactt ccacctggct gcagtacgtg attcttgatc
      421 ccgagcttcg ggttggaagt gggtgggaga gttcgaggcc ttgcgcttaa ggagcccctt
      481 cgcctcgtgc ttgagttgag gcctggcctg ggcgctgggg ccgccgcgtg cgaatctggt
      541 ggcaccttcg cgcctgtctc gctgctttcg ataagtctct agccatttaa aatttttgat
      601 gacctgctgc gacgcttttt ttctggcaag atagtcttgt aaatgcgggc caagatctgc
      661 acactggtat ttcggttttt ggggccgcgg gcggcgacgg ggcccgtgcg tcccagcgca
      721 catgttcggc gaggcggggc ctgcgagcgc ggccaccgag aatcggacgg gggtagtctc
      781 aagctggccg gcctgctctg gtgcctggcc tcgcgccgcc gtgtatcgcc ccgccctggg
      841 cggcaaggct ggcccggtcg gcaccagttg cgtgagcgga aagatggccg cttcccggcc
      901 ctgctgcagg gagctcaaaa tggaggacgc ggcgctcggg agagcgggcg ggtgagtcac
      961 ccacacaaag gaaaagggcc tttccgtcct cagccgtcgc ttcatgtgac tccacggagt
     1021 accgggcgcc gtccaggcac ctcgattagt tctcgagctt ttggagtacg tcgtctttag
     1081 gttgggggga ggggttttat gcgatggagt ttccccacac tgagtgggtg gagactgaag
     1141 ttaggccagc ttggcacttg atgtaattct ccttggaatt tgcccttttt gagtttggat
     1201 cttggttcat tctcaagcct cagacagtgg ttcaaagttt ttttcttcca tttcaggtgt
     1261 cgtgacgtac ggccaccatg accgagtaca agcccacggt gcgcctcgcc acccgcgacg
     1321 acgtccccag ggccgtacgc accctcgccg ccgcgttcgc cgactacccc gccacgcgcc
     1381 acaccgtcga tccggaccgc cacatcgagc gggtcaccga gctgcaagaa ctcttcctca
     1441 cgcgcgtcgg gctcgacatc ggcaaggtgt gggtcgcgga cgacggcgcc gccgtggcgg
     1501 tctggaccac gccggagagc gtcgaagcgg gggcggtgtt cgccgagatc ggcccgcgca
     1561 tggccgagtt gagcggttcc cggctggccg cgcagcaaca gatggaaggc ctcctggcgc
     1621 cgcaccggcc caaggagccc gcgtggttcc tggccaccgt cggagtctcg cccgaccacc
     1681 agggcaaggg tctgggcagc gccgtcgtgc tccccggagt ggaggcggcc gagcgcgccg
     1741 gggtgcccgc cttcctggag acctccgcgc cccgcaacct ccccttctac gagcggctcg
     1801 gcttcaccgt caccgccgac gtcgaggtgc ccgaaggacc gcgcacctgg tgcatgaccc
     1861 gcaagcccgg tgcctgaacg cgttaagtcg acaatcaacc tctggattac aaaatttgtg
     1921 aaagattgac tggtattctt aactatgttg ctccttttac gctatgtgga tacgctgctt
     1981 taatgccttt gtatcatgct attgcttccc gtatggcttt cattttctcc tccttgtata
     2041 aatcctggtt gctgtctctt tatgaggagt tgtggcccgt tgtcaggcaa cgtggcgtgg
     2101 tgtgcactgt gtttgctgac gcaaccccca ctggttgggg cattgccacc acctgtcagc
     2161 tcctttccgg gactttcgct ttccccctcc ctattgccac ggcggaactc atcgccgcct
     2221 gccttgcccg ctgctggaca ggggctcggc tgttgggcac tgacaattcc gtggtgttgt
     2281 cggggaaatc atcgtccttt ccttggctgc tcgcctgtgt tgccacctgg attctgcgcg
     2341 ggacgtcctt ctgctacgtc ccttcggccc tcaatccagc ggaccttcct tcccgcggcc
     2401 tgctgccggc tctgcggcct cttccgcgtc ttcgccttcg ccctcagacg agtcggatct
     2461 ccctttgggc cgcctccccg cgtcgacttt aagaccaatg acttacaagg cagctgtaga
     2521 tcttagccac tttttaaaag aaaagggggg actggaaggg ctaattcact cccaacgaag
     2581 acaagatctg ctttttgctt gtactgggtc tctctggtta gaccagatct gagcctggga
     2641 gctctctggc taactaggga acccactgct taagcctcaa taaagcttgc cttgagtgct
     2701 tcaagtagtg tgtgcccgtc tgttgtgtga ctctggtaac tagagatccc tcagaccctt
     2761 ttagtcagtg tggaaaatct ctagcagtac gtatagtagt tcatgtcatc ttattattca
     2821 gtatttataa cttgcaaaga aatgaatatc agagagtgag aggaacttgt ttattgcagc
     2881 ttataatggt tacaaataaa gcaatagcat cacaaatttc acaaataaag catttttttc
     2941 actgcattct agttgtggtt tgtccaaact catcaatgta tcttatcatg tctggctcta
     3001 gctatcccgc ccctaactcc gcccatcccg cccctaactc cgcccagttc cgcccattct
     3061 ccgccccatg gctgactaat tttttttatt tatgcagagg ccgaggccgc ctcggcctct
     3121 gagctattcc agaagtagtg aggaggcttt tttggaggcc tagggacgta cccaattcgc
     3181 cctatagtga gtcgtattac gcgcgctcac tggccgtcgt tttacaacgt cgtgactggg
     3241 aaaaccctgg cgttacccaa cttaatcgcc ttgcagcaca tccccctttc gccagctggc
     3301 gtaatagcga agaggcccgc accgatcgcc cttcccaaca gttgcgcagc ctgaatggcg
     3361 aatgggnnnn nnnnnnnnnn nnnnnnnnnn nnnnnnnnnn nnnnnnnnnn nnnnnnnnnn
     3421 nnnnnnnnnn nnnnnnnnnn nnnnnnnnnn nnnnnnnnnn nnnnnnnnnn nnnnnnnnnn
     3481 nnnnnnnnnn cnnnnnnnnn nnnnnnnnnn nnnnnnnnnn nnnnnnnnnn nnnnnnnnnn
     3541 nnnnnnnnnn nnnnnnnnnn nnnnnnnnnn nnnnnnnnnn nnannnnnnn nnnnnnnnnn
     3601 nnnnnnnnnn nnnnnnnnnn nnnnnnnnnn nncctttgac gttggagtcc acgttcttta
     3661 atagtggact cttgttccaa actggaacaa cactcaaccc tatctcggtc tattcttttg
     3721 atttataagg gattttgccg atttcggcct attggttaaa aaatgagctg atttaacaaa
     3781 aatttaacgc gaattttaac aaaatattaa cgcttacaat ttaggtggca cttttcgggg
     3841 aaatgtgcgc ggaaccccta tttgtttatt tttctaaata cattcaaata tgtatccgct
     3901 catgagacaa taaccctgat aaatgcttca ataatattga aaaaggaaga gtatgagtat
     3961 tcaacatttc cgtgtcgccc ttattccctt ttttgcggca ttttgccttc ctgtttttgc
     4021 tcacccagaa acgctggtga aagtaaaaga tgctgaagat cagttgggtg cacgagtggg
     4081 ttacatcgaa ctggatctca acagcggtaa gatccttgag agttttcgcc ccgaagaacg
     4141 ttttccaatg atgagcactt ttaaagttct gctatgtggc gcggtattat cccgtattga
     4201 cgccgggcaa gagcaactcg gtcgccgcat acactattct cagaatgact tggttgagta
     4261 ctcaccagtc acagaaaagc atcttacgga tggcatgaca gtaagagaat tatgcagtgc
     4321 tgccataacc atgagtgata acactgcggc caacttactt ctgacaacga tcggaggacc
     4381 gaaggagcta accgcttttt tgcacaacat gggggatcat gtaactcgcc ttgatcgttg
     4441 ggaaccggag ctgaatgaag ccataccaaa cgacgagcgt gacaccacga tgcctgtagc
     4501 aatggcaaca acgttgcgca aactattaac tggcgaacta cttactctag cttcccggca
     4561 acaattaata gactggatgg aggcggataa agttgcagga ccacttctgc gctcggccct
     4621 tccggctggc tggtttattg ctgataaatc tggagccggt gagcgtgggt ctcgcggtat
     4681 cattgcagca ctggggccag atggtaagcc ctcccgtatc gtagttatct acacgacggg
     4741 gagtcaggca actatggatg aacgaaatag acagatcgct gagataggtg cctcactgat
     4801 taagcattgg taactgtcag accaagttta ctcatatata ctttagattg atttaaaact
     4861 tcatttttaa tttaaaagga tctaggtgaa gatccttttt gataatctca tgaccaaaat
     4921 cccttaacgt gagttttcgt tccactgagc gtcagacccc gtagaaaaga tcaaaggatc
     4981 ttcttgagat cctttttttc tgcgcgtaat ctgctgcttg caaacaaaaa aaccaccgct
     5041 accagcggtg gtttgtttgc cggatcaaga gctaccaact ctttttccga aggtaactgg
     5101 cttcagcaga gcgcagatac caaatactgt tcttctagtg tagccgtagt taggccacca
     5161 cttcaagaac tctgtagcac cgcctacata cctcgctctg ctaatcctgt taccagtggc
     5221 tgctgccagt ggcgataagt cgtgtcttac cgggttggac tcaagacgat agttaccgga
     5281 taaggcgcag cggtcgggct gaacgggggg ttcgtgcaca cagcccagct tggagcgaac
     5341 gacctacacc gaactgagat acctacagcg tgagctatga gaaagcgcca cgcttcccga
     5401 agggagaaag gcggacaggt atccggtaag cggcagggtc ggaacaggag agcgcacgag
     5461 ggagcttcca gggggaaacg cctggtatct ttatagtcct gtcgggtttc gccacctctg
     5521 acttgagcgt cgatttttgt gatgctcgtc aggggggcgg agcctatgga aaaacgccag
     5581 caacgcggcc tttttacggt tcctggcctt ttgctggcct tttgctcaca tgttctttcc
     5641 tgcgttatcc cctgattctg tggataaccg tattaccgcc tttgagtgag ctgataccgc
     5701 tcgccgcagc cgaacgaccg agcgcagcga gtcagtgagc gaggaagcgg aagagcgccc
     5761 aatacgcaaa ccgcctctcc ccgcgcgttg gccgattcat taatgcagct ggcacgacag
     5821 gtttcccgac tggaaagcgg gcagtgagcg caacgcaatt aatgtgagtt agctcactca
     5881 ttaggcaccc caggctttac actttatgct tccggctcgt atgttgtgtg gaattgtgag
     5941 cggataacaa tttcacacag gaaacagcta tgaccatgat tacgccaagc gcgcaattaa
     6001 ccctcactaa agggaacaaa agctggagct gcaagcttaa tgtagtctta tgcaatactc
     6061 ttgtagtctt gcaacatggt aacgatgagt tagcaacatg ccttacaagg agagaaaaag
     6121 caccgtgcat gccgattggt ggaagtaagg tggtacgatc gtgccttatt aggaaggcaa
     6181 cagacgggtc tgacatggat tggacgaacc actgaattgc cgcattgcag agatattgta
     6241 tttaagtgcc tagctcgata cataaacggg tctctctggt tagaccagat ctgagcctgg
     6301 gagctctctg gctaactagg gaacccactg cttaagcctc aataaagctt gccttgagtg
     6361 cttcaagtag tgtgtgcccg tctgttgtgt gactctggta actagagatc cctcagaccc
     6421 ttttagtcag tgtggaaaat ctctagcagt ggcgcccgaa cagggacttg aaagcgaaag
     6481 ggaaaccaga ggagctctct cgacgcagga ctcggcttgc tgaagcgcgc acggcaagag
     6541 gcgaggggcg gcgactggtg agtacgccaa aaattttgac tagcggaggc tagaaggaga
     6601 gagatgggtg cgagagcgtc agtattaagc gggggagaat tagatcgcga tgggaaaaaa
     6661 ttcggttaag gccaggggga aagaaaaaat ataaattaaa acatatagta tgggcaagca
     6721 gggagctaga acgattcgca gttaatcctg gcctgttaga aacatcagaa ggctgtagac
     6781 aaatactggg acagctacaa ccatcccttc agacaggatc agaagaactt agatcattat
     6841 ataatacagt agcaaccctc tattgtgtgc atcaaaggat agagataaaa gacaccaagg
     6901 aagctttaga caagatagag gaagagcaaa acaaaagtaa gaccaccgca cagcaagcgg
     6961 ccgctgatct tcagacctgg aggaggagat atgagggaca attggagaag tgaattatat
     7021 aaatataaag tagtaaaaat tgaaccatta ggagtagcac ccaccaaggc aaagagaaga
     7081 gtggtgcaga gagaaaaaag agcagtggga ataggagctt tgttccttgg gttcttggga
     7141 gcagcaggaa gcactatggg cgcagcgtca atgacgctga cggtacaggc cagacaatta
     7201 ttgtctggta tagtgcagca gcagaacaat ttgctgaggg ctattgaggc gcaacagcat
     7261 ctgttgcaac tcacagtctg gggcatcaag cagctccagg caagaatcct ggctgtggaa
     7321 agatacctaa aggatcaaca gctcctgggg atttggggtt gctctggaaa actcatttgc
     7381 accactgctg tgccttggaa tgctagttgg agtaataaat ctctggaaca gatttggaat
     7441 cacacgacct ggatggagtg ggacagagaa attaacaatt acacaagctt aatacactcc
     7501 ttaattgaag aatcgcaaaa ccagcaagaa aagaatgaac aagaattatt ggaattagat
     7561 aaatgggcaa gtttgtggaa ttggtttaac ataacaaatt ggctgtggta tataaaatta
     7621 ttcataatga tagtaggagg cttggtaggt ttaagaatag tttttgctgt actttctata
     7681 gtgaatagag ttaggcaggg atattcacca ttatcgtttc agacccacct cccaaccccg
     7741 aggggaccca gagagggcct atttcccatg attccttcat atttgcatat acgatacaag
     7801 gctgttagag agataattag aattaatttg actgtaaaca caaagatatt agtacaaaat
     7861 acgtgacgta gaaagtaata atttcttggg tagtttgcag ttttaaaatt atgttttaaa
     7921 atggactatc atatgcttac cgtaacttga aagtatttcg atttcttggc tttatatatc
     7981 ttgtggaaag gacgaaacac cgtgtcacga tggacaactc cagttttaga gctagaaata
     8041 gcaagttaaa ataaggctag tccgttatca acttgaaaaa gtggcaccga gtcggtgctt
     8101 ttttaagctt ggcgtaacta gatcttgaga caaatggcag tattcatcca caattttaaa
     8161 agaaaagggg ggattggggg gtacagtgca ggggaaagaa tagtagacat aatagcaaca
     8221 gacatacaaa ctaaagaatt acaaaaacaa attacaaaaa ttcaaaattt tcgggtttat
     8281 tacagggaca gcagagatcc actttggcgc cggctcgagg ggg
//
