[The description below was written by a language model from this plasmid's Addgene catalogue record and the feature table of its GenBank file.]
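Description:
PIM2 gRNA (BRDN0001147820) is a third-generation lentiviral CRISPR guide plasmid built on the lentiGuide-Puro backbone, an 8.3 kb circular construct that delivers a single guide RNA against human PIM2 (designed against the NM_006875.3 transcript). It is propagated in E. coli as a high-copy plasmid through a ColE1/pUC-type origin and selected with ampicillin via the beta-lactamase gene. The backbone also carries an f1 origin, an SV40 origin and poly(A) signal, and leftover lac, T3 and T7 cloning-vector elements.

The transfer cassette is driven by an RSV promoter fused to a truncated HIV-1 5' LTR, which makes genomic RNA production Tat-independent. It is followed by the Psi packaging signal, the Rev response element for nuclear export of the unspliced RNA, and a cPPT/CTS element that aids nuclear import of the viral genome. The U3-deleted 3' LTR renders the integrated provirus self-inactivating. Within this frame, a human U6 RNA polymerase III promoter transcribes the PIM2-specific spacer joined to the Streptococcus pyogenes Cas9 guide scaffold. A separate EF-1-alpha promoter with its intron A expresses puromycin N-acetyltransferase, stabilised by a downstream WPRE, so that transduced mammalian cells can be selected with puromycin.

The plasmid does not encode Cas9. It is meant to be used with a separate Cas9 lentivector or in cells that already express the nuclease, where the guide directs cleavage at PIM2 for gene disruption. It belongs to a human kinome gRNA collection associated with work on optimised sgRNA design rules.
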