Addgene plasmid #76385: PIM2 gRNA (BRDN0001147820)
Purpose: 3rd generation lentiviral gRNA plasmid targeting human PIM2
Depositing lab: John Doench & David Root. Depositing organization: Broad Institute. Publication: Optimized sgRNA design to maximize activity and minimize off-target effects of CRISPR-Cas9. Doench JG, Fusi N, Sullender M, Hegde M, Vaimberg EW, Donovan KF, Smith I, Tothova Z, Wilen C, Orchard R, Virgin HW, Listgarten J, Root DE. Nat Biotechnol. 2016 Jan 18. doi: 10.1038/nbt.3437. PubMed 26780180.
Backbone
  Vector backbone: lentiGuide-Puro
  Backbone manufacturer: Zhang Lab (Addgene plasmid # 52963)
  Vector type: Mammalian Expression, Lentiviral, CRISPR
  Selectable markers: Puromycin
Growth in bacteria
  Bacterial resistance: Ampicillin, 100 μg/mL
  Growth temperature: 37°C
  Growth strain: DH5alpha
  Copy number: High Copy
Gene/Insert
  Gene/Insert name: PIM2 (alt names: PIM2; NM_006875.3)
  gRNA/shRNA sequence: TGTCACGATGGACAACTCCA
  Species: H. sapiens (human)
  Entrez Gene: PIM2
  Promoter: hU6
  Cloning method: Unknown
  Sequencing primers: 5′ U6-F; 3′ pS2-R
Terms and licenses: Academic/Nonprofit Terms; Industry Terms: Not Available to Industry
Depositor comments: The gRNA was designed to target the following Genbank reference sequence(s): NM_006875.3. Note that this plasmid does NOT contain Cas9. It should be used in conjunction with lentiCas9-Blast (Addgene #52962) or otherwise with cell lines already expressing Cas9. Browse the full kinome gRNA library at http://www.addgene.org/pooled-library/broadgpp-human-kinome/ or visit http://www.broadinstitute.org/rnai/public/ for detailed protocols and information.
How to cite: PIM2 gRNA (BRDN0001147820) was a gift from John Doench & David Root (Addgene plasmid # 76385 ; http://n2t.net/addgene:76385 ; RRID:Addgene_76385)
