>Addgene plasmid #76385 | PIM2 gRNA (BRDN0001147820) | depositor partial sequence | sequence record 143845 | Target Sequence
TGTCACGATGGACAACTCCA
