>Addgene plasmid #76385 | PIM2 gRNA (BRDN0001147820) | addgene partial sequence | sequence record 185735 | hU6-F
AGAAAGTAATAATTTCTTGGGTAGTTTGCAGTTTTAAAATTATGTTTTAAAATGGACTATCATATGCTTA
CCGTAACTTGAAAGTATTTCGATTTCTTGGCTTTATATATCTTGTGGAAAGGACGAAACACCGTGTCACG
ATGGACAACTCCAGTTTTAGAGCTAGAAATAGCAAGTTAAAATAAGGCTAGTCCGTTATCAACTTGAAAA
AGTGGCACCGAGTCGGTGCTTTTTTAAGCTTGGCGTAACTAGATCTTGAGACAAATGGCAGTATTCATCC
ACAATTTTAAAAGAAAAGGGGGGATTGGGGGGTACAGTGCAGGGGAAAGAATAGTAGACATAATAGCAAC
AGACATACAAACTAAAGAATTACAAAAACAAATTACAAAAATTCAAAATTTTCGGGTTTATTACAGGGAC
AGCAGAGATCCACTTTGGCGCCGGCTCGAGGGGGCCCGGGTGCAAAGATGGATAAAGTTTTAAACAGAGA
GGAATCTTTGCAGCTAATGGACCTTCTAGGTCTTGAAAGGAGTGGGAATTGGCTCCGGTGCCCGTCAGTG
GGCAGAGCGC
